Addgene plasmid #42963: I-AAAA
Depositing lab: Chad Cowan & Kiran Musunuru. Depositing organization: Harvard University. Publication: A TALEN Genome-Editing System for Generating Human Stem Cell-Based Disease Models. Ding Q, Lee YK, Schaefer EA, Peters DT, Veres A, Kim K, Kuperwasser N, Motola DL, Meissner TB, Hendriks WT, Trevisan M, Gupta RM, Moisan A, Banks E, Friesen M, Schinzel RT, Xia F, Tang A, Xia Y, Figueroa E, Wann A, Ahfeldt T, Daheron L, Zhang F, Rubin LL, Peng LF, Chung RT, Musunuru K, Cowan CA. Cell Stem Cell. 2012 Dec 12. pii: S1934-5909(12)00645-5. doi: 10.1016/j.stem.2012.11.011. PubMed 23246482.
Backbone
  Vector backbone: pCRII-TOPO
  Backbone manufacturer: Invitrogen
  Backbone size w/o insert (bp): 3973
  Vector type: Bacterial Cloning
Growth in bacteria
  Bacterial resistance: Ampicillin and Kanamycin, 100 & 50 μg/mL
  Growth temperature: 37°C
  Growth strain: Top10
  Copy number: High Copy
Gene/Insert
  Gene/Insert name: I-AAAA
  Species: Synthetic
  Insert size (bp): 424
  Cloning method: TOPO Cloning
  Sequencing primers: 5′ T7; 3′ M13-rev
Terms and licenses: Academic/Nonprofit Terms; Industry Terms: Not Available to Industry
How to cite: I-AAAA was a gift from Chad Cowan & Kiran Musunuru (Addgene plasmid # 42963 ; http://n2t.net/addgene:42963 ; RRID:Addgene_42963)
