[The description below was written by a language model from this plasmid's Addgene catalogue record.]
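Description:
I-AAAA is a bacterial cloning plasmid built on the Invitrogen pCRII-TOPO backbone (about 4 kb without insert), carrying a 424 bp synthetic insert introduced by TOPO cloning. It is a high-copy plasmid propagated in E. coli, and it confers resistance to both ampicillin and kanamycin, reflecting the dual markers of the pCRII-TOPO backbone. The insert sits in the TOPO cloning site and can be read with the T7 and M13 reverse sequencing primers that flank it. There is no indication of an expression cassette intended for eukaryotic cells; the plasmid serves as a storage and propagation vehicle for the insert.

The record gives no functional description of the insert beyond its name, synthetic origin and size, and no feature table is available. The associated publication describes a TALEN genome-editing system for generating human stem cell-based disease models, so the plasmid most plausibly belongs to a library of pre-assembled TAL effector repeat modules used to build custom TALEN DNA-binding arrays. On that reading, the size would fit a block of four repeat units, "AAAA" would denote the four bases those repeats are designed to recognise, and the "I" prefix would indicate the position of the block in the ordered assembly. This interpretation is inferred from the name, size and publication context rather than stated in the record. Its likely use is as a source of a defined repeat module to be excised or amplified and joined with other modules into a full-length TALEN expression vector. The record notes that distribution is limited to academic and nonprofit users.
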