>Addgene plasmid #42963 | I-AAAA | depositor partial sequence | sequence record 58228 | I-AAAA sequence 424 bps
CGTCTCCTGACCCCAGAGCAGGTCGTGGCAATCGCCTCCAACATTGGCGGGAAACAGGCACTCGAGACTG
TCCAGCGCCTGCTTCCCGTGCTGTGCCAAGCGCACGGACTCACCCCAGAGCAGGTCGTGGCAATCGCCTC
CAACATTGGCGGGAAACAGGCACTCGAGACTGTCCAGCGCCTGCTTCCCGTGCTGTGCCAAGCGCACGGC
CTCACCCCAGAGCAGGTCGTGGCAATCGCCTCCAACATTGGCGGGAAACAGGCACTCGAGACTGTCCAGC
GCCTGCTTCCCGTGCTGTGCCAAGCGCACGGATTAACCCCAGAGCAGGTCGTGGCAATCGCCTCCAACAT
TGGCGGGAAACAGGCACTCGAGACTGTCCAGCGCCTGCTTCCCGTGCTGTGCCAAGCGCACGGCTTAAGA
GACG
