>Addgene plasmid #42963 | I-AAAA | addgene partial sequence | sequence record 60038 | M13-F20 5'-TGTAAAACGACGGCCAGT-3'
CTATAGGGCGAATTGGGCCCTCTAGATGCATGCTCGAGCGGCCGCCAGTGTGATGGATATCTGCAGAATT
CGCCCTTATATAGATGCCGTCCTAGCGCGTCTCCTGACCCCAGAGCAGGTCGTGGCAATCGCCTCCAACA
TTGGCGGGAAACAGGCACTCGAGACTGTCCAGCGCCTGCTTCCCGTGCTGTGCCAAGCGCACGGACTCAC
CCCAGAGCAGGTCGTGGCAATCGCCTCCAACATTGGCGGGAAACAGGCACTCGAGACTGTCCAGCGCCTG
CTTCCCGTGCTGTGCCAAGCGCACGGCCTCACCCCAGAGCAGGTCGTGGCAATCGCCTCCAACATTGGCG
GGAAACAGGCACTCGAGACTGTCCAGCGCCTGCTTCCCGTGCTGTGCCAAGCGCACGGATTAACCCCAGA
GCAGGTCGTGGCAATCGCCTCCAACATTGGCGGGAAACAGGCACTCGAGACTGTCCAGCGCCTGCTTCCC
GTGCTGTGCCAAGCGCACGGCTTAAGAGACGTGGGCACAGGAAAGATACTTAAGGGCGAATTCCAGCACA
CTGGCGGCCGTTACTAGTGGATCCGAGCTCGGTACCAAGCTTGGCGTAATCATGGTCATAGCTGTTTCCT
GTGTGAAATTGTTATCCGCTCACAATTCCACACAACATACGAGCCGGAAGCATAAAGTGTAAAGCCTGGG
GTGCCTAATGAGTGAGCTAACTCACATTAATTGCGTTGCGCTCACTGCCCGCTTTCCAGTCGGGAAACCT
GTCGTGCCAGCTGCATTAATGAATCGGCCAACGCGCGGGGAGAGGCGGTTTGCGTATTGGGCGCTCTTCC
GCTTCCTCGCTCACTGACTCGCTGCGCTCGGTCGTTCGGCTGCGGCGAGCGGTATCA
